Addgene plasmid #173314: RVD-CG7
Purpose: One-step assembly of custom RVD arrays to construct DdCBE, TALE, etc.
Depositing lab: Bin Shen. Depositing organization: Nanjing Medical University. Publication: Precision modeling of mitochondrial diseases in zebrafish via DdCBE-mediated mtDNA base editing. Guo J, Zhang X, Chen X, Sun H, Dai Y, Wang J, Qian X, Tan L, Lou X, Shen B. Cell Discov. 2021 Sep 3;7(1):78. doi: 10.1038/s41421-021-00307-9. PubMed 34480028.
Backbone
  Vector backbone: TetR T vector
  Vector type: Unspecified
Growth in bacteria
  Bacterial resistance: Tetracycline, 10 μg/mL
  Growth temperature: 37°C
  Growth strain: DH5alpha
  Copy number: High Copy
Gene/Insert
  Gene/Insert name: HD-NN dimer RVD at Position7
  Species: Synthetic
  Mutation: no
  Cloning method: Restriction Enzyme; 5′ cloning site Unknown (unknown if destroyed)
Terms and licenses: Academic/Nonprofit Terms; Industry Terms: Not Available to Industry
Depositor comments: RVD is inserted into TA site of TetR T vector
How to cite: RVD-CG7 was a gift from Bin Shen (Addgene plasmid # 173314 ; http://n2t.net/addgene:173314 ; RRID:Addgene_173314)
