[The description below was written by a language model from this plasmid's Addgene catalogue record and pLannotate feature annotations shown in this document.]
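Description:
RVD-CG7 is a small (about 2.6 kb) bacterial module plasmid from a library used for one-step assembly of custom TALE repeat arrays. It is built on a "TetR T vector", a TA-cloning backbone, and is propagated in E. coli from a high-copy ColE1/pUC-type origin. Selection is by tetracycline, conferred by the TcR efflux gene driven by its native tet promoter. The feature annotation also picks up a T7 promoter, a short kanamycin-resistance fragment and a short RSF origin fragment. The two fragments are only tens of bases long and are best read as remnants of backbone construction, not as functional elements. The record lists tetracycline as the only resistance.

The payload is a synthetic dimer of two TALE repeat units carrying the repeat-variable diresidues HD and NN, inserted at the TA site of the vector according to the depositor. In the standard TALE code, HD recognises cytosine and NN recognises guanine, which matches the "CG" in the name. The "7" marks this module as designated for position 7 in the ordered assembly. The automated feature table does not annotate the repeat insert itself, and the record does not specify the flanking sites or the enzymes used to release it.

Position-specific dimer modules like this one are combined to build DNA-binding arrays targeting a chosen sequence. The stated applications are TALE-based tools in general and DdCBEs in particular. DdCBEs are TALE-guided split-DddA cytosine base editors, which the associated work used to edit mitochondrial DNA and model mitochondrial disease in zebrafish. The plasmid has no eukaryotic expression elements and serves purely as a cloning part.
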