Features (pLannotate 1.2.2; 6 found; start..end, strand, type, name):
    341..359     +  promoter       T7 promoter: promoter for bacteriophage T7 RNA polymerase
    362..436     -  CDS            KanR (fragment): aminoglycoside phosphotransferase; aphA-3; confers resistance to kanamycin
    534..1724    -  CDS            TcR: tetracycline efflux protein; tet; confers resistance to tetracycline
   1772..1800    -  promoter       tet promoter: E. coli promoter for tetracycline efflux protein gene
   1816..1855    +  rep_origin     RSF ori (fragment): Plasmids containing the RSF 1030 origin of replication can be propagated in E. coli cells that contain additional plasmids with compatible origins.
   1927..2515    -  rep_origin     ori: high-copy-number ColE1/pMB1/pBR322/pUC origin of replication
>Addgene plasmid #173314 | RVD-CG7 | addgene full sequence | sequence record 355281 | Addgene NGS Result
ACCAGATATGGTCTCGAGCCAGTCATGACGGTGGCAAACAGGCTCTTGAAACCGTCCAACGCCTTCTACC
AGTTCTCTGTCAAGCCCACGGACTAACCCCAGCGCAAGTTGTAGCGATTGCTAGTAACAATGGTGGCAAA
CAGGCTCTTGAAACCGTACAGCGCCTACTGCCAGTTCTCTGTCAAGCCCACGGTCTGACTCCGGAGCAAG
TTGTAGCGATTGCAAGTTGAGACCAGCTTTGGTCTAGAGGAGGCATGATGATATATTTTTATCTTGTGCA
ATGTAACATCAGAGATTTTGAGACACGGGCCAGAGCTGCCAGGAAACAGCTATGACCATGTAATACGACT
CACTATAGGGGATATTTTATTTTCTCCCAATCAGGCTTGATCCCCAGTAAGTCAAAAAATAGCTCGACAT
ACTGTTCTTCCCCGATCAAGGGTTGGTTTGCGCATTCACAGTTCTCCGCAAGAATTGATTGGCTCCAATT
CTTGGAGTGGTGAATCCGTTAGCGAGGTGCCGCCGGCTTCCATTCAGGTCGAGGTGGCCCGGCTCCATGC
ACCGCGACGCAACGCGGGGAGGCAGACAAGGTATAGGGCGGCGCCTACAATCCATGCCAACCCGTTCCAT
GTGCTCGCCGAGGCGGCATAAATCGCCGTGACGATCAGCGGTCCAATGATCGAAGTTAGGCTGGTAAGAG
CCGCGAGCGATCCTTGAAGCTGTCCCTGATGGTCGTCATCTACCTGCCTGGACAGCATGGCCTGCAACGC
GGGCATCCCGATGCCGCCGGAAGCGAGAAGAATCATAATGGGGAAGGCCATCCAGCCTCGCGTCGCGAAC
GCCAGCAAGACGTAGCCCAGCGCGTCGGCCGCCATGCCGGCGATAATGGCCTGCTTCTCGCCGAAACGTT
TGGTGGCGGGACCAGTGACGAAGGCTTGAGCGAGGGCGTGCAAGATTCCGAATACCGCAAGCGACAGGCC
GATCATCGTCGCGCTCCAGCGAAAGCGGTCCTCGCCGAAAATGACCCAGAGCGCTGCCGGCACCTGTCCT
ACGAGTTGCATGATAAAGAAGACAGTCATAAGTGCGGCGACGATAGTCATGCCCCGCGCCCACCGGAAGG
AGCTGACTGGGTTGAAGGCTCTCAAGGGCATGGGTCGGCGCTCTCCCTTATGCGACTCCTGCATTAGGAA
GCAGCCCAGTAGTAGGTTGAGGCCGTTGAGCACCGCCGCCGCAAGGAATGGTGCATGTAAGGAGATGGCG
CCCAACAGTCCCCCGGCCACGGGGCCTGCCACCATACCCACGCCGAAACAAGCGCTCATGAGCCCGAAGT
GGCGAGCCCGATCTTCCCCATCGGTGATGTCGGCGATATAGGCGCCAGCAACCGCACCTGTGGCGCCGGT
GATGCCGGCCACGATGCGTCCGGCGTAGAGAATCCACAGGACGGGTGTGGTCGCCATGATCGCGTAGTCG
ATAGTGGCTCCAAGTAGCGAAGCGAGCAGGACTGGGCGGCGGCCAAAGCGGTCGGACAGTGCTCCGAGAA
CGGGTGCGCATAGAAATTGCATCAACGCATATAGCGCTAGCAGCACGCCATAGTGACTGGCGATGCTGTC
GGAATGGACGATATCCCGCAAGAGGCCCGGCAGTACCGGCATAACCAAGCCTATGCCTACAGCATCCAGG
GTGACGGTGCCGAGGATGACGATGAGCGCATTGTTAGATTTCATACACGGTGCCTGACTGCGTTAGCAAT
TTAACTGTGATAAACTACCGCATTAAAGCTAATCGATGATAAGCTGTCAAACATGAGAATTAATTCATGT
TCTTTCCTGCGTTATCCCCTGATTCTGTGGATAACGCAGGAAAGAACATGTGAGCAAAAGGCCAGCAAAA
GGCCAGGAACCGTAAAAAGGCCGCGTTGCTGGCGTTTTTCCATAGGCTCCGCCCCCCTGACGAGCATCAC
AAAAATCGACGCTCAAGTCAGAGGTGGCGAAACCCGACAGGACTATAAAGATACCAGGCGTTTCCCCCTG
GAAGCTCCCTCGTGCGCTCTCCTGTTCCGACCCTGCCGCTTACCGGATACCTGTCCGCCTTTCTCCCTTC
GGGAAGCGTGGCGCTTTCTCATAGCTCACGCTGTAGGTATCTCAGTTCGGTGTAGGTCGTTCGCTCCAAG
CTGGGCTGTGTGCACGAACCCCCCGTTCAGCCCGACCGCTGCGCCTTATCCGGTAACTATCGTCTTGAGT
CCAACCCGGTAAGACACGACTTATCGCCACTGGCAGCAGCCACTGGTAACAGGATTAGCAGAGCGAGGTA
TGTAGGCGGTGCTACAGAGTTCTTGAAGTGGTGGCCTAACTACGGCTACACTAGAAGAACAGTATTTGGT
ATCTGCGCTCTGCTGAAGCCAGTTACCTTCGGAAAAAGAGTTGGTAGCTCTTGATCCGGCAAACAAACCA
CCGCTGGTAGCGGTGGTTTTTTTGTTTGCAAGCAGCAGATTACGCGCAGAAAAAAAGGATCTCAAGAAGA
TCCTTTGATCTTTTCTACGGGGTCTGACGCTCAGTGGAACGACGCGTAACTCACGTTAAGGGATTTTGGT
CATGGGTGGCTCG
