>Addgene plasmid #173314 | RVD-CG7 | depositor partial sequence | sequence record 336269 | RVD flanked by two Bsa I sites
GGTCTCGAGCCAGTCATGACGGTGGCAAACAGGCTCTTGAAACCGTCCAACGCCTTCTACCAGTTCTCTG
TCAAGCCCACGGACTAACCCCAGCGCAAGTTGTAGCGATTGCTAGTAACAATGGTGGCAAACAGGCTCTT
GAAACCGTACAGCGCCTACTGCCAGTTCTCTGTCAAGCCCACGGTCTGACTCCGGAGCAAGTTGTAGCGA
TTGCAAGTTGAGACC
